Addgene plasmid #125087: pSR40.28
Purpose: Expression of ompR(1-138aa)-ccaR(128-234aa) chimera under PLtetO-1, output Promoter PcpcG2-172
Depositing lab: Jeffrey Tabor. Depositing organization: Rice University. Publication: Rewiring bacterial two-component systems by modular DNA-binding domain swapping. Schmidl SR, Ekness F, Sofjan K, Daeffler KN, Brink KR, Landry BP, Gerhardt KP, Dyulgyarov N, Sheth RU, Tabor JJ. Nat Chem Biol. 2019 Jul;15(7):690-698. doi: 10.1038/s41589-019-0286-6. Epub 2019 May 20. PubMed 31110305.
Backbone
  Vector backbone: pProTet.E333
  Total vector size (bp): 4810
  Vector type: Bacterial Expression, Synthetic Biology
Growth in bacteria
  Bacterial resistance: Chloramphenicol, 25 μg/mL
  Growth temperature: 37°C
  Growth strain: DH5alpha
  Copy number: High Copy
Gene/Insert 1
  Gene/Insert name: ompR(REC)-ccaR(DBD)138
  Species: Synthetic
  Insert size (bp): 735
Gene/Insert 2
  Gene/Insert name: sfgfp (alt name: Super folder GFP)
  Species: Synthetic
  Insert size (bp): 714
Gene/Insert 3
  Gene/Insert name: tetR
  Species: Tn10 from E. coli
  Insert size (bp): 625
  GenBank ID: NC_009133.1
Terms and licenses: Academic/Nonprofit Terms; Industry Terms: Not Available to Industry
How to cite: pSR40.28 was a gift from Jeffrey Tabor (Addgene plasmid # 125087 ; http://n2t.net/addgene:125087 ; RRID:Addgene_125087)
