[The description below was written by a language model from this plasmid's Addgene catalogue record and pLannotate feature annotations shown in this document.]
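Description:
pSR40.28 is a high-copy bacterial expression and synthetic-biology plasmid built on the pProTet.E333 backbone. It replicates in E. coli from a ColE1/pUC-type origin and is selected with chloramphenicol through a cat gene driven by its own promoter and followed by the lambda t0 terminator. The catalogue lists the total size as 4810 bp, while the sequenced record is 4,840 nt, a small discrepancy the record does not explain.

The plasmid carries three modules arranged in the same orientation, each insulated by rrnB T1 terminators, paired with T7Te in the first two. The first is a synthetic chimeric response regulator that joins the receiver (REC) domain of E. coli OmpR (residues 1–138) to the DNA-binding domain of CcaR (residues 128–234). It is expressed from the PLtetO-1 promoter, a lambda PL derivative bearing tet operator sites. The automated annotation labels this whole open reading frame "ompR", but the catalogue makes clear that it is the OmpR–CcaR fusion. The second module is superfolder GFP. According to the stated purpose it is placed under the output promoter PcpcG2-172, which is not picked up as an annotated feature but would fit the unannotated stretch upstream of the sfGFP coding sequence. The third is Tn10 tetR, preceded by a fragment of the constitutive J23119 promoter. TetR represses PLtetO-1, so chimera expression can be tuned with a tetracycline-class inducer.

Together these parts form a reporter system for testing DNA-binding domain swapping in two-component systems. Signalling received by the OmpR receiver domain should be redirected to the CcaR-responsive promoter and read out as GFP fluorescence. No cognate sensor kinase is encoded on this plasmid.
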