Features (pLannotate 1.2.2; 15 found; start..end, strand, type, name):
    132..205     +  promoter       PLtetO-1 promoter: modified phage lambda PL promoter with tet operator sites (Lutz and Bujard, 1997)
    241..930     +  CDS            ompR: OMPR_ECOLI - Also known as kmt, ompB. Experimental evidence at protein level: Swiss-Prot protein existence level 1. Member of the two-component regulatory system EnvZ/OmpR involved in osmoregulation (particularly of genes ompF and ompC) as well as other genes (PubMed:3010044, PubMed:3536870). Plays a central role in both acid and osmotic stress responses (PubMed:28526842, PubMed:30524381). Binds to the promoter of both ompC and ompF; at low osmolarity it activates ompF transcription, while at high osmolarity it represses ompF and activates ompC transcription (PubMed:3533941, PubMed:3023382, Pu
    999..1070    +  terminator     rrnB T1 terminator: transcription terminator T1 from the E. coli rrnB gene
   1086..1113    +  terminator     T7Te terminator: phage T7 early transcription terminator
   1427..2140    +  CDS            superfolder GFP: GFP variant that folds robustly even when fused to poorly folded proteins (Pédelacq et al., 2006)
   2167..2238    +  terminator     rrnB T1 terminator: transcription terminator T1 from the E. coli rrnB gene
   2254..2281    +  terminator     T7Te terminator: phage T7 early transcription terminator
   2288..2332    +  misc_feature   MCS (fragment): pUC18/19 multiple cloning site
   2339..2367    +  promoter       J23119 promoter (fragment): bacterial promoter (Registry of Standard Biological Parts BBa J23119)
   2402..3028    +  CDS            TetR: tetracycline repressor TetR; tetR; TetR binds to the tetracycline operator tetO to inhibit transcription. This inhibition can be relieved by adding tetracycline or doxycycline.
   3034..3120    +  terminator     rrnB T1 terminator: Escherichia coli rrnB; transcription terminator T1 from the E. coli rrnB gene
   3285..3873    -  rep_origin     ori: high-copy-number ColE1/pMB1/pBR322/pUC origin of replication
   3961..4055    -  terminator     lambda t0 terminator: transcription terminator from phage lambda
   4079..4735    -  CDS            cat: CAT_ECOLX - Experimental evidence at protein level: Swiss-Prot protein existence level 1. This enzyme is an effector of chloramphenicol resistance in bacteria. From Escherichia coli. This protein is used as a marker in many commonly used cloning vectors, such as pACYC184.
   4736..4834    -  promoter       cat promoter: promoter of the E. coli cat gene encoding chloramphenicol acetyltransferase
>Addgene plasmid #125087 | pSR40.28 | addgene full sequence | sequence record 245435 | Addgene NGS Result
GTCTCATTTTCGCCAGATATCGACGTCGGAGACCTAATGCGCCAGATATCGACGTCTAAGAAACCATTAT
TATCATGACATTAACCTATAAAAATAGGCGTATCACGAGGCCCTTTCGTCTTCACCTCGAGTCCCTATCA
GTGATAGAGATTGACATCCCTATCAGTGATAGAGATACTGAGCACATCAGCAGGACGCACTGACCGCATA
AAGGACTTAGCAAAGCCCAATTTTAAACAAATGCAAGAGAACTACAAGATTCTGGTGGTCGATGACGACA
TGCGCCTGCGTGCGCTGCTGGAACGTTATCTCACCGAACAAGGCTTCCAGGTTCGAAGCGTCGCTAATGC
AGAACAGATGGATCGCCTGCTGACTCGTGAATCTTTCCATCTTATGGTACTGGATTTAATGTTACCTGGT
GAAGATGGCTTGTCGATTTGCCGACGTCTTCGTAGTCAGAGCAACCCGATGCCGATCATTATGGTGACGG
CGAAAGGGGAAGAAGTGGACCGTATCGTAGGCCTGGAGATTGGCGCTGACGACTACATTCCAAAACCGTT
TAACCCGCGTGAACTGCTGGCCCGTATCCGTGCGGTGCTGCGTCGTCAGGCGAACGAACTGCCAGGCGCA
CCGTCACAGGAAGAGGCGGTAATTGAGTGGGGGCCAATCAGGTTGGATCCAAGCACCTATGAAGTTAGTT
ATGACAATGAGGTTTTGTCTTTGACCCGCAAGGAATACAGCATTCTGGAATTACTACTCCGCAATGGCCG
TCGGGTGCTAAGTCGGAGCATGATTATCGATAGTATCTGGAAGTTGGAGAGTCCCCCAGAGGAAGATACG
GTTAAGGTGCATGTGCGGAGTTTGCGACAAAAATTAAAAAGTGCCGGTTTATCAGCAGATGCCATTGAAA
CGGTCCATGGCATTGGGTATCGTCTGGCCAATTTAACGGAAAAATCTTTGTGCCAAGGGAAAAACTAGTA
ATAATCTAGACCAGGCATCAAATAAAACGAAAGGCTCAGTCGAAAGACTGGGCCTTTCGTTTTATCTGTT
GTTTGTCGGTGAACGCTCTCTACTAGAGTCACACTGGCTCACCTTCGGGTGGGCCTTTCTGCGTTTATAG
TAAATCACTGCATAATTCGTGTCGCTCAAGGCGCACTCCCGTTCTGGATAATGTTTTTTGCGCCGACATC
ATAACGGTTCTGGCAAATATTCTGAAATGAGCTGGTTAGCTAGTCAAGCCCATTGTGCTTTTCTCTATCA
ACCTCAGCTTACCTGAAGGGGTGAACAGGTCTGGGTTAATTCATGTTGCGAAATGTAACAGTTTTAGTCG
CATCAGCTAACTTTCCGATTTCTTTACGATTTTCTCCCCCTTTTCTTCAATTTTACTTTGTTAGGATCGC
ATTTTTAAAAAGAGGAGAAATACTAGATGCGTAAAGGCGAAGAGCTGTTCACTGGTGTCGTCCCTATTCT
GGTGGAACTGGATGGTGATGTCAACGGTCATAAGTTTTCCGTGCGTGGCGAGGGTGAAGGTGACGCAACT
AATGGTAAACTGACGCTGAAGTTCATCTGTACTACTGGTAAACTGCCGGTACCTTGGCCGACTCTGGTAA
CGACGCTGACTTATGGTGTTCAGTGCTTTGCTCGTTATCCGGACCATATGAAGCAGCATGACTTCTTCAA
GTCCGCCATGCCGGAAGGCTATGTGCAGGAACGCACGATTTCCTTTAAGGATGACGGCACGTACAAAACG
CGTGCGGAAGTGAAATTTGAAGGCGATACCCTGGTAAACCGCATTGAGCTGAAAGGCATTGACTTTAAAG
AAGACGGCAATATCCTGGGCCATAAGCTGGAATACAATTTTAACAGCCACAATGTTTACATCACCGCCGA
TAAACAAAAAAATGGCATTAAAGCGAATTTTAAAATTCGCCACAACGTGGAGGATGGCAGCGTGCAGCTG
GCTGATCACTACCAGCAAAACACTCCAATCGGTGATGGTCCTGTTCTGCTGCCAGACAATCACTATCTGA
GCACGCAAAGCGTTCTGTCTAAAGATCCGAACGAGAAACGCGATCATATGGTTCTGCTGGAGTTCGTAAC
CGCAGCGGGCATCACGCATGGTATGGATGAACTGTACAAATGATGATAATAATCTAGACCAGGCATCAAA
TAAAACGAAAGGCTCAGTCGAAAGACTGGGCCTTTCGTTTTATCTGTTGTTTGTCGGTGAACGCTCTCTA
CTAGAGTCACACTGGCTCACCTTCGGGTGGGCCTTTCTGCGTTTATAGGTACCCGTGGATCCTCTAGAGT
CGACCTGCAGGCATGCAAGCTTTTTACGGCTAGCTCAGTCCTAGGTATAGTGCTAGCCCAGCCAGAGAAA
CACTCTTTAACAGGGGGTAGTATGATGTCTCGTTTAGATAAAAGTAAAGTGATTAACAGCGCATTAGAGC
TGCTTAATGAGGTCGGAATCGAAGGTTTAACAACCCGTAAACTCGCCCAGAAGCTAGGTGTAGAGCAGCC
TACATTGTATTGGCATGTAAAAAATAAGCGGGCTTTGCTCGACGCCTTAGCCATTGAGATGTTAGATAGG
CACCATACTCACTTTTGCCCTTTAGAAGGGGAAAGCTGGCAAGATTTTTTACGTAATAACGCTAAAAGTT
TTAGATGTGCTTTACTAAGTCATCGCGATGGAGCAAAAGTACATTTAGGTACACGGCCTACAGAAAAACA
GTATGAAACTCTCGAAAATCAATTAGCCTTTTTATGCCAACAAGGTTTTTCACTAGAGAATGCATTATAT
GCACTCAGCGCAGTGGGGCATTTTACTTTAGGTTGCGTATTGGAAGATCAAGAGCATCAAGTCGCTAAAG
AAGAAAGGGAAACACCTACTACTGATAGTATGCCGCCATTATTACGACAAGCTATCGAATTATTTGATCA
CCAAGGTGCAGAGCCAGCCTTCTTATTCGGCCTTGAATTGATCATATGCGGATTAGAAAAACAACTTAAA
TGTGAAAGTGGGTCTTAAGGCATCAAATAAAACGAAAGGCTCAGTCGAAAGACTGGGCCTTTCGTTTTAT
CTGTTGTTTGTCGGTGAACGCTCTCCTGAGTAGGACAAATCCGCCGCCCTAGACCTAGGGCGTTCGGCTG
CGGCGAGCGGTATCAGCTCACTCAAAGGCGGTAATACGGTTATCCACAGAATCAGGGGATAACGCATGCA
AGAACATGTGAGCAAAAGGCCAGCAAAAGGCCAGGAACCGTAAAAAGGCCGCGTTGCTGGCGTTTTTCCA
TAGGCTCCGCCCCCCTGACGAGCATCACAAAAATCGACGCTCAAGTCAGAGGTGGCGAAACCCGACAGGA
CTATAAAGATACCAGGCGTTTCCCCCTGGAAGCTCCCTCGTGCGCTCTCCTGTTCCGACCCTGCCGCTTA
CCGGATACCTGTCCGCCTTTCTCCCTTCGGGAAGCGTGGCGCTTTCTCATAGCTCACGCTGTAGGTATCT
CAGTTCGGTGTAGGTCGTTCGCTCCAAGCTGGGCTGTGTGCACGAACCCCCCGTTCAGCCCGACCGCTGC
GCCTTATCCGGTAACTATCGTCTTGAGTCCAACCCGGTAAGACACGACTTATCGCCACTGGCAGCAGCCA
CTGGTAACAGGATTAGCAGAGCGAGGTATGTAGGCGGTGCTACAGAGTTCTTGAAGTGGTGGCCTAACTA
CGGCTACACTAGAAGGACAGTATTTGGTATCTGCGCTCTGCTGAAGCCAGTTACCTTCGGAAAAAGAGTT
GGTAGCTCTTGATCCGGCAAACAAACCACCGCTGGTAGCGGTGGTTTTTTTGTTTGCAAGCAGCAGATTA
CGCGCAGAAAAAAAGGATCTCAAGAAGATCCTTTGATCTTTTCTACGGGGTCTGACGCTCAGTGGAACGA
AAACTCACGTTAAGGGATTTTGGTCATGACTAGTGCTTGGATTCTCACCAATAAAAAACGCCCGGCGGCA
ACCGAGCGTTCTGAACAAATCCAGATGGAGTTCTGAGGTCATTACTGGATCTATCAACAGGAGTCCAAGC
GAGCTCGATATCAAATTACGCCCCGCCCTGCCACTCATCGCAGTACTGTTGTAATTCATTAAGCATTCTG
CCGACATGGAAGCCATCACAAACGGCATGATGAACCTGAATCGCCAGCGGCATCAGCACCTTGTCGCCTT
GCGTATAATATTTGCCCATGGTGAAAACGGGGGCGAAGAAGTTGTCCATATTGGCCACGTTTAAATCAAA
ACTGGTGAAACTCACCCAGGGATTGGCTGAGACGAAAAACATATTCTCAATAAACCCTTTAGGGAAATAG
GCCAGGTTTTCACCATAACACGCCACATCTTGCGAATATATGTGTAGAAACTGCCGGAAATCGTCGTGGT
ATTCACTCCAGAGCGATGAAAACGTTTCAGTTTGCTCATGGAAAACGGTGTAACAAGGGTGAACACTATC
CCATATCACCAGCTCACCGTCTTTCATTGCCATACGAAATTCCGGATGAGCATTCATCAGGCGGGCAAGA
ATGTGAATAAAGGCCGGATAAAACTTGTGCTTATTTTTCTTTACGGTCTTTAAAAAGGCCGTAATATCCA
GCTGAACGGTCTGGTTATAGGTACATTGAGCAACTGACTGAAATGCCTCAAAATGTTCTTTACGATGCCA
TTGGGATATATCAACGGTGGTATATCCAGTGATTTTTTTCTCCATTTTAGCTTCCTTAGCTCCTGAAAAT
CTCGATAACTCAAAAAATACGACCGGTAGTGATCTTATTTCATTATGGTGAAAGTTGGAACCTCTTACGG
GCCGGCCAAC
